>Addgene plasmid #163909 | pAAV_hSynapsin_psychLight2 | depositor full sequence | sequence record 317905 | pAAV_hSynapsin_psychLight2 sequence 6691 bps
AGCGCCCAATACGCAAACCGCCTCTCCCCGCGCGTTGGCCGATTCATTAATGCAGCTGGCACGACAGGTT
TCCCGACTGGAAAGCGGGCAGTGAGCGCAACGCAATTAATGTGAGTTAGCTCACTCATTAGGCACCCCAG
GCTTTACACTTTATGCTTCCGGCTCGTATGTTGTGTGGAATTGTGAGCGGATAACAATTTCACACAGGAA
ACAGCTATGACCATGATTACGCCAGATTTAATTAAGGCCTTAATTAGGCTGCGCGCTCGCTCGCTCACTG
AGGCCGCCCGGGCAAAGCCCGGGCGTCGGGCGACCTTTGGTCGCCCGGCCTCAGTGAGCGAGCGAGCGCG
CAGAGAGGGAGTGGCCAACTCCATCACTAGGGGTTCCTTGTAGTTAATGATTAACCCGCCATGCTACTTA
TCTACGTAGCCATGCTCTAGGAAGATCTCTGCAGAGGGCCCTGCGTATGAGTGCAAGTGGGTTTTAGGAC
CAGGATGAGGCGGGGTGGGGGTGCCTACCTGACGACCGACCCCGACCCACTGGACAAGCACCCAACCCCC
ATTCCCCAAATTGCGCATCCCCTATCAGAGAGGGGGAGGGGAAACAGGATGCGGCGAGGCGCGTGCGCAC
TGCCAGCTTCAGCACCGCGGACAGTGCCTTCGCCCCCGCCTGGCGGCGCGCGCCACCGCCGCCTCAGCAC
TGAAGGCGCGCTGACGTCACTCGCCGGTCCCCCGCAAACTCCCCTTCCCGGCCACCTTGGTCGCGTCCGC
GCCGCCGCCGGCCCAGCCGGACCGCACCACGCGAGGCGCGAGATAGGGGGGCACGGGCGCGACCATCTGC
GCTGCGGCGCCGGCGACTCAGCGCTGCCTCAGTCTGCGGTGGGCAGCGGAGGAGTCGTGTCGTGCCTGAG
AGCGCAGTCGAATTCAAGCTGCTAGCAAGGATCCACCCGCCACCATGAAGACGATCATCGCCCTGAGCTA
CATCTTCTGCCTGGTGTTCGCCGACTACAAGGACGATGATGACGCCATGGACATACTTTGTGAAGAGAAT
ACTTCACTCTCTTCTACTACTAACTCTCTTATGCAACTGAACGATGATACCCGATTGTACTCAAACGACT
TCAATTCCGGCGAAGCGAACACCAGTGACGCATTCAACTGGACTGTCGATTCTGAAAACAGAACTAATCT
GTCATGCGAGGGTTGTCTTAGTCCCTCTTGTCTCAGCCTGTTGCACCTCCAGGAAAAGAACTGGTCAGCA
CTGCTCACTGCGGTAGTGATAATACTCACTATTGCTGGCAATATTCTCGTAATTATGGCAGTCTCCTTGG
AGAAGAAACTCCAAAACGCCACAAATTATTTTCTTATGAGCCTTGCCATCGCAGATATGCTCTTGGGATT
TTTGGTGATGCCTGTGAGTATGCTCACGATACTGTATGGATATCGCTGGCCTCTGCCGTCTAAACTTTGC
GCTGTGTGGATTTACTTGGATGTCCTTTTTTCAACTGCGAGTATTATGCATCTTTGCGCCATTAGTCTTG
ATAGGTATGTGGCTATCCAAAATCCTAAGCACCATTCCCGCTTTAATAGTAGAACTAAGGCTTTTCTGAA
AATAATAGCAGTGTGGACCATATCTGTCGGCATAAGCATGCCTATCCCCGTATTTGGACTTCAAGATGAC
TCAAAGGTATTCAAAGAAGGGTCATGTCTGCTGGCCGATGACAATTTCGTGCTTATTGGCAGCTTCGTCA
GTTTCTTCATTCCTTTGACAATCATGGTGATTACCTACTTTCTTACGATTAAATCTTTGCAAAAGCAGCT
GAGCTCAGGTTATAACGTCTATATCAAGGCCGACAAGCAGAAGAACGGCATCAAGGCGAACTTCAAGATC
CGCCACAACATCGAGGACGGCGGCGTGCAGCTCGCCTACCACTACCAGCAGAACACCCCCATCGGCGACG
GCCCCGTGCTGCTGCCCGACAACCACTACCTGAGCGTGCAGTCCAAACTTTCGAAAGACCCCAACGAGAA
GCGCGATCACATGGTCCTGCTGGAGTTCGTGACCGCCGCCGGGATCACTCTCGGCATGGACGAGCTGTAC
AAGGGCGGTACCGGAGGGAGCATGGTGAGCAAGGGCGAGGAGCTGTTCACCGGGGTGGTGCCCATCCTGG
TCGAGCTGGACGGCGACGTAAACGGCCACAAGTTCAGCGTGTCCGGCGAGGGTGAGGGCGATGCCACCTA
CGGCAAGCTGACCCTGAAGTTCATCTGCACCACCGGCAAGCTGCCCGTGCCCTGGCCCACCCTCGTGACC
ACCCTGACCTACGGCGTGCAGTGCTTCAGCCGCTACCCCGACCACATGAAGCAGCACGACTTCTTCAAGT
CCGCCATGCCCGAAGGCTACATCCAGGAGCGCACCATCTTCTTCAAGGACGACGGCAACTACAAGACCCG
CGCCGAGGTGAAGTTCGAGGGCGACACCCTGGTGAACCGCATCGAGCTGAAGGGCATCGACTTCAAGGAG
GACGGCAACATCCTGGGGCACAAGCTGGAGTACAACTTTAATATGCATGACCAACTGAATGAGCAAAAGG
CTTGTAAGGTACTCGGCATAGTCTTCTTTCTGTTTGTGGTGATGTGGTGTCCCTTCTTTATAACGAATAT
CATGGCAGTGATCTGCAAGGAATCATGCAATGAGGATGTGATCGGGGCACTTCTGAACGTTTTCGTGTGG
ATAGGGTATCTGTCAAGTGCTGTGAACCCACTGGTCTATACCTTGTTTAATAAGACATACCGCTCAGCCT
TTTCACGGTATATTCAATGTCAGTATAAGGAAAACAAGAAACCTCTGCAACTTATTCTTGTGAACACTAT
CCCTGCCCTGGCTTATAAGTCATCACAGTTGCAGATGGGCCAGAAAAAAAATTCCAAGCAGGACGCGAAG
ACAACAGACAACGATTGTAGTATGGTTGCCCTCGGCAAGCAGCACAGTGAAGAAGCGAGCAAAGACAATA
GTGATGGCGTAAACGAAAAAGTCAGTTGTGTATTCTGCTACGAGAACGAGGTGTAAAAGCTTATCGATAA
TCAACCTCTGGATTACAAAATTTGTGAAAGATTGACTGGTATTCTTAACTATGTTGCTCCTTTTACGCTA
TGTGGATACGCTGCTTTAATGCCTTTGTATCATGCTATTGCTTCCCGTATGGCTTTCATTTTCTCCTCCT
TGTATAAATCCTGGTTGCTGTCTCTTTATGAGGAGTTGTGGCCCGTTGTCAGGCAACGTGGCGTGGTGTG
CACTGTGTTTGCTGACGCAACCCCCACTGGTTGGGGCATTGCCACCACCTGTCAGCTCCTTTCCGGGACT
TTCGCTTTCCCCCTCCCTATTGCCACGGCGGAACTCATCGCCGCCTGCCTTGCCCGCTGCTGGACAGGGG
CTCGGCTGTTGGGCACTGACAATTCCGTGGTGTTGTCGGGGAAATCATCGTCCTTTCCTTGGCTGCTCGC
CTGTGTTGCCACCTGGATTCTGCGCGGGACGTCCTTCTGCTACGTCCCTTCGGCCCTCAATCCAGCGGAC
CTTCCTTCCCGCGGCCTGCTGCCGGCTCTGCGGCCTCTTCCGCGTCTTCGCCTTCGCCCTCAGACGAGTC
GGATCTCCCTTTGGGCCGCCTCCCCGCATCGATACCGTCGACCTCGACCCGGGCGGCCGCTTCGAGCAGA
CATGATAAGATACATTGATGAGTTTGGACAAACCACAACTAGAATGCAGTGAAAAAAATGCTTTATTTGT
GAAATTTGTGATGCTATTGCTTTATTTGTAACCATTATAAGCTGCAATAAACAAGTTAACAACAACAATT
GCATTCATTTTATGTTTCAGGTTCAGGGGGAGATGTGGGAGGTTTTTTAAAGCAAGTAAAACCTCTACAA
ATGTGGTAAAATCGATAAGGATCTTCCTAGAGCATGGCTACGTAGATAAGTAGCATGGCGGGTTAATCAT
TAACTACAAGGAACCCCTAGTGATGGAGTTGGCCACTCCCTCTCTGCGCGCTCGCTCGCTCACTGAGGCC
GGGCGACCAAAGGTCGCCCGACGCCCGGGCTTTGCCCGGGCGGCCTCAGTGAGCGAGCGAGCGCGCAGCC
TTAATTAACCTAATTCACTGGCCGTCGTTTTACAACGTCGTGACTGGGAAAACCCTGGCGTTACCCAACT
TAATCGCCTTGCAGCACATCCCCCTTTCGCCAGCTGGCGTAATAGCGAAGAGGCCCGCACCGATCGCCCT
TCCCAACAGTTGCGCAGCCTGAATGGCGAATGGG
[124 nt withheld, positions 4305-4428]
C
[91 nt withheld, positions 4430-4520]
A
[49 nt withheld, positions 4522-4570]
CCTTTGACGTTGGAGTCCACGTTCTTT
[37 nt withheld, positions 4598-4634]
ACCCTATCTCGGTCTATTCTTTTGATTTATAAGGGATTTTGCCGATTTCGGCCTATTGGTTAAAAAATGA
GCTGATTTAACAAAAATTTAACGCGAATTTTAACAAAATATTAACGCTTACAATTTAGGTGGCACTTTTC
GGGGAAATGTGCGCGGAACCCCTATTTGTTTATTTTTCTAAATACATTCAAATATGTATCCGCTCATGAG
ACAATAACCCTGATAAATGCTTCAATAATATTGAAAAAGGAAGAGTATGAGTATTCAACATTTCCGTGTC
GCCCTTATTCCCTTTTTTGCGGCATTTTGCCTTCCTGTTTTTGCTCACCCAGAAACGCTGGTGAAAGTAA
AAGATGCTGAAGATCAGTTGGGTGCACGAGTGGGTTACATCGAACTGGATCTCAACAGCGGTAAGATCCT
TGAGAGTTTTCGCCCCGAAGAACGTTTTCCAATGATGAGCACTTTTAAAGTTCTGCTATGTGGCGCGGTA
TTATCCCGTATTGACGCCGGGCAAGAGCAACTCGGTCGCCGCATACACTATTCTCAGAATGACTTGGTTG
AGTACTCACCAGTCACAGAAAAGCATCTTACGGATGGCATGACAGTAAGAGAATTATGCAGTGCTGCCAT
AACCATGAGTGATAACACTGCGGCCAACTTACTTCTGACAACGATCGGAGGACCGAAGGAGCTAACCGCT
TTTTTGCACAACATGGGGGATCATGTAACTCGCCTTGATCGTTGGGAACCGGAGCTGAATGAAGCCATAC
CAAACGACGAGCGTGACACCACGATGCCTGTAGCAATGGCAACAACGTTGCGCAAACTATTAACTGGCGA
ACTACTTACTCTAGCTTCCCGGCAACAATTAATAGACTGGATGGAGGCGGATAAAGTTGCAGGACCACTT
CTGCGCTCGGCCCTTCCGGCTGGCTGGTTTATTGCTGATAAATCTGGAGCCGGTGAGCGTGGGTCTCGCG
GTATCATTGCAGCACTGGGGCCAGATGGTAAGCCCTCCCGTATCGTAGTTATCTACACGACGGGGAGTCA
GGCAACTATGGATGAACGAAATAGACAGATCGCTGAGATAGGTGCCTCACTGATTAAGCATTGGTAACTG
TCAGACCAAGTTTACTCATATATACTTTAGATTGATTTAAAACTTCATTTTTAATTTAAAAGGATCTAGG
TGAAGATCCTTTTTGATAATCTCATGACCAAAATCCCTTAACGTGAGTTTTCGTTCCACTGAGCGTCAGA
CCCCGTAGAAAAGATCAAAGGATCTTCTTGAGATCCTTTTTTTCTGCGCGTAATCTGCTGCTTGCAAACA
AAAAAACCACCGCTACCAGCGGTGGTTTGTTTGCCGGATCAAGAGCTACCAACTCTTTTTCCGAAGGTAA
CTGGCTTCAGCAGAGCGCAGATACCAAATACTGTTCTTCTAGTGTAGCCGTAGTTAGGCCACCACTTCAA
GAACTCTGTAGCACCGCCTACATACCTCGCTCTGCTAATCCTGTTACCAGTGGCTGCTGCCAGTGGCGAT
AAGTCGTGTCTTACCGGGTTGGACTCAAGACGATAGTTACCGGATAAGGCGCAGCGGTCGGGCTGAACGG
GGGGTTCGTGCACACAGCCCAGCTTGGAGCGAACGACCTACACCGAACTGAGATACCTACAGCGTGAGCT
ATGAGAAAGCGCCACGCTTCCCGAAGGGAGAAAGGCGGACAGGTATCCGGTAAGCGGCAGGGTCGGAACA
GGAGAGCGCACGAGGGAGCTTCCAGGGGGAAACGCCTGGTATCTTTATAGTCCTGTCGGGTTTCGCCACC
TCTGACTTGAGCGTCGATTTTTGTGATGCTCGTCAGGGGGGCGGAGCCTATGGAAAAACGCCAGCAACGC
GGCCTTTTTACGGTTCCTGGCCTTTTGCTGGCCTTTTGCTCACATGTTCTTTCCTGCGTTATCCCCTGAT
TCTGTGGATAACCGTATTACCGCCTTTGAGTGAGCTGATACCGCTCGCCGCAGCCGAACGACCGAGCGCA
GCGAGTCAGTGAGCGAGGAAGCGGAAG
Features (pLannotate 1.2.2; 20 found; start..end, strand, type, name):
      2..94      +  CDS            lacI (fragment): lac repressor; lacI; The lac repressor binds to the lac operator to inhibit transcription in E. coli. This inhibition can be relieved by adding lactose or isopropyl-β-D-thiogalactopyranoside (IPTG).
    107..128     +  protein_bind   CAP binding site: CAP binding activates transcription in the presence of cAMP. E. coli catabolite activator protein
    143..173     +  promoter       lac promoter: promoter for the E. coli lac operon
    181..197     +  protein_bind   lac operator: The lac repressor binds to the lac operator to inhibit transcription in E. coli. This inhibition can be relieved by adding lactose or isopropyl-β-D-thiogalactopyranoside (IPTG). lac repressor encoded by lacI
    258..388     -  repeat_region  AAV2 ITR (fragment): inverted terminal repeat of adeno-associated virus serotype 2 inverted
    470..917     +  promoter       hSyn promoter: human synapsin I promoter; confers neuron-specific expression (Kügler et al., 2003)
   1003..1023    +  CDS            3xFLAG (fragment): three tandem FLAG® epitope tags
   1465..1641    +  CDS            HTR2B: 5HT2B_PIG - Experimental evidence at transcript level: Swiss-Prot protein existence level 2. G-protein coupled receptor for 5-hydroxytryptamine (serotonin). Also functions as a receptor for various ergot alkaloid derivatives and psychoactive substances. Ligand binding causes a conformation change that triggers signaling via guanine nucleotide- binding proteins (G proteins) and modulates the activity of down-stream effectors. Beta-arrestin family members inhibit signaling via G proteins and mediate activation of alternative signaling pathways. Signaling activates a phosphatidylinositol-calcium
   1822..2556    +  CDS            cEGFP: cEGFP is a basic (constitutively fluorescent) green fluorescent protein published in 2008, derived from Aequorea victoria.
   2686..2838    +  CDS            HTR2B (fragment): 5HT2B_CAVPO - Experimental evidence at transcript level: Swiss-Prot protein existence level 2. G-protein coupled receptor for 5-hydroxytryptamine (serotonin). Also functions as a receptor for various ergot alkaloid derivatives and psychoactive substances. Ligand binding causes a conformation change that triggers signaling via guanine nucleotide- binding proteins (G proteins) and modulates the activity of down-stream effectors. Beta-arrestin family members inhibit signaling via G proteins and mediate activation of alternative signaling pathways. Signaling activates a phosphatidylinositol-calciu
   3079..3667    +  misc_feature   WPRE: woodchuck hepatitis virus posttranscriptional regulatory element
   3668..3687    +  misc_feature   MCS (fragment): pBluescript multiple cloning site
   3716..3837    -  polyA_signal   SV40 poly(A) signal: SV40 polyadenylation signal
   3860..3928    -  CDS            large T antigen (fragment): large T antigen from SV40 (simian virus 40)
   3999..4129    +  repeat_region  AAV2 ITR (fragment): inverted terminal repeat of adeno-associated virus serotype 2 inverted
   4143..4300    +  CDS            lacZα (fragment): LacZα fragment of β-galactosidase; lacZ fragment
   4305..4733    +  rep_origin     f1 ori (sequence partly withheld): f1 bacteriophage origin of replication; arrow indicates direction of (+) strand synthesis
   4786..4890    +  promoter       AmpR promoter: bla
   4891..5751    +  CDS            AmpR: β-lactamase; bla; confers resistance to ampicillin, carbenicillin, and related antibiotics
   5922..6510    +  rep_origin     ori: high-copy-number ColE1/pMB1/pBR322/pUC origin of replication
