>Addgene plasmid #163909 | pAAV_hSynapsin_psychLight2 | addgene full sequence | sequence record 325819 | Addgene NGS Result
CTGCGCGCTCGCTCGCTCACTGAGGCCGCCCGGGCAAAGCCCGGGCGTCGGGCGACCTTTGGTCGCCCGG
CCTCAGTGAGCGAGCGAGCGCGCAGAGAGGGAGTGGCCAACTCCATCACTAGGGGTTCCTTGTAGTTAAT
GATTAACCCGCCATGCTACTTATCTACGTAGCCATGCTCTAGGAAGATCTCTGCAGAGGGCCCTGCGTAT
GAGTGCAAGTGGGTTTTAGGACCAGGATGAGGCGGGGTGGGGGTGCCTACCTGACGACCGACCCCGACCC
ACTGGACAAGCACCCAACCCCCATTCCCCAAATTGCGCATCCCCTATCAGAGAGGGGGAGGGGAAACAGG
ATGCGGCGAGGCGCGTGCGCACTGCCAGCTTCAGCACCGCGGACAGTGCCTTCGCCCCCGCCTGGCGGCG
CGCGCCACCGCCGCCTCAGCACTGAAGGCGCGCTGACGTCACTCGCCGGTCCCCCGCAAACTCCCCTTCC
CGGCCACCTTGGTCGCGTCCGCGCCGCCGCCGGCCCAGCCGGACCGCACCACGCGAGGCGCGAGATAGGG
GGGCACGGGCGCGACCATCTGCGCTGCGGCGCCGGCGACTCAGCGCTGCCTCAGTCTGCGGTGGGCAGCG
GAGGAGTCGTGTCGTGCCTGAGAGCGCAGTCGAATTCAAGCTGCTAGCAAGGATCCACCCGCCACCATGA
AGACGATCATCGCCCTGAGCTACATCTTCTGCCTGGTGTTCGCCGACTACAAGGACGATGATGACGCCAT
GGACATACTTTGTGAAGAGAATACTTCACTCTCTTCTACTACTAACTCTCTTATGCAACTGAACGATGAT
ACCCGATTGTACTCAAACGACTTCAATTCCGGCGAAGCGAACACCAGTGACGCATTCAACTGGACTGTCG
ATTCTGAAAACAGAACTAATCTGTCATGCGAGGGTTGTCTTAGTCCCTCTTGTCTCAGCCTGTTGCACCT
CCAGGAAAAGAACTGGTCAGCACTGCTCACTGCGGTAGTGATAATACTCACTATTGCTGGCAATATTCTC
GTAATTATGGCAGTCTCCTTGGAGAAGAAACTCCAAAACGCCACAAATTATTTTCTTATGAGCCTTGCCA
TCGCAGATATGCTCTTGGGATTTTTGGTGATGCCTGTGAGTATGCTCACGATACTGTATGGATATCGCTG
GCCTCTGCCGTCTAAACTTTGCGCTGTGTGGATTTACTTGGATGTCCTTTTTTCAACTGCGAGTATTATG
CATCTTTGCGCCATTAGTCTTGATAGGTATGTGGCTATCCAAAATCCTAAGCACCATTCCCGCTTTAATA
GTAGAACTAAGGCTTTTCTGAAAATAATAGCAGTGTGGACCATATCTGTCGGCATAAGCATGCCTATCCC
CGTATTTGGACTTCAAGATGACTCAAAGGTATTCAAAGAAGGGTCATGTCTGCTGGCCGATGACAATTTC
GTGCTTATTGGCAGCTTCGTCAGTTTCTTCATTCCTTTGACAATCATGGTGATTACCTACTTTCTTACGA
TTAAATCTTTGCAAAAGCAGCTGAGCTCAGGTTATAACGTCTATATCAAGGCCGACAAGCAGAAGAACGG
CATCAAGGCGAACTTCAAGATCCGCCACAACATCGAGGACGGCGGCGTGCAGCTCGCCTACCACTACCAG
CAGAACACCCCCATCGGCGACGGCCCCGTGCTGCTGCCCGACAACCACTACCTGAGCGTGCAGTCCAAAC
TTTCGAAAGACCCCAACGAGAAGCGCGATCACATGGTCCTGCTGGAGTTCGTGACCGCCGCCGGGATCAC
TCTCGGCATGGACGAGCTGTACAAGGGCGGTACCGGAGGGAGCATGGTGAGCAAGGGCGAGGAGCTGTTC
ACCGGGGTGGTGCCCATCCTGGTCGAGCTGGACGGCGACGTAAACGGCCACAAGTTCAGCGTGTCCGGCG
AGGGTGAGGGCGATGCCACCTACGGCAAGCTGACCCTGAAGTTCATCTGCACCACCGGCAAGCTGCCCGT
GCCCTGGCCCACCCTCGTGACCACCCTGACCTACGGCGTGCAGTGCTTCAGCCGCTACCCCGACCACATG
AAGCAGCACGACTTCTTCAAGTCCGCCATGCCCGAAGGCTACATCCAGGAGCGCACCATCTTCTTCAAGG
ACGACGGCAACTACAAGACCCGCGCCGAGGTGAAGTTCGAGGGCGACACCCTGGTGAACCGCATCGAGCT
GAAGGGCATCGACTTCAAGGAGGACGGCAACATCCTGGGGCACAAGCTGGAGTACAACTTTAATATGCAT
GACCAACTGAATGAGCAAAAGGCTTGTAAGGTACTCGGCATAGTCTTCTTTCTGTTTGTGGTGATGTGGT
GTCCCTTCTTTATAACGAATATCATGGCAGTGATCTGCAAGGAATCATGCAATGAGGATGTGATCGGGGC
ACTTCTGAACGTTTTCGTGTGGATAGGGTATCTGTCAAGTGCTGTGAACCCACTGGTCTATACCTTGTTT
AATAAGACATACCGCTCAGCCTTTTCACGGTATATTCAATGTCAGTATAAGGAAAACAAGAAACCTCTGC
AACTTATTCTTGTGAACACTATCCCTGCCCTGGCTTATAAGTCATCACAGTTGCAGATGGGCCAGAAAAA
AAATTCCAAGCAGGACGCGAAGACAACAGACAACGATTGTAGTATGGTTGCCCTCGGCAAGCAGCACAGT
GAAGAAGCGAGCAAAGACAATAGTGATGGCGTAAACGAAAAAGTCAGTTGTGTATTCTGCTACGAGAACG
AGGTGTAACAACCTGAAGCTTATCGATAATCAACCTCTGGATTACAAAATTTGTGAAAGATTGACTGGTA
TTCTTAACTATGTTGCTCCTTTTACGCTATGTGGATACGCTGCTTTAATGCCTTTGTATCATGCTATTGC
TTCCCGTATGGCTTTCATTTTCTCCTCCTTGTATAAATCCTGGTTGCTGTCTCTTTATGAGGAGTTGTGG
CCCGTTGTCAGGCAACGTGGCGTGGTGTGCACTGTGTTTGCTGACGCAACCCCCACTGGTTGGGGCATTG
CCACCACCTGTCAGCTCCTTTCCGGGACTTTCGCTTTCCCCCTCCCTATTGCCACGGCGGAACTCATCGC
CGCCTGCCTTGCCCGCTGCTGGACAGGGGCTCGGCTGTTGGGCACTGACAATTCCGTGGTGTTGTCGGGG
AAATCATCGTCCTTTCCTTGGCTGCTCGCCTGTGTTGCCACCTGGATTCTGCGCGGGACGTCCTTCTGCT
ACGTCCCTTCGGCCCTCAATCCAGCGGACCTTCCTTCCCGCGGCCTGCTGCCGGCTCTGCGGCCTCTTCC
GCGTCTTCGCCTTCGCCCTCAGACGAGTCGGATCTCCCTTTGGGCCGCCTCCCCGCATCGATACCGTCGA
CCTCGACCCGGGCGGCCGCTTCGAGCAGACATGATAAGATACATTGATGAGTTTGGACAAACCACAACTA
GAATGCAGTGAAAAAAATGCTTTATTTGTGAAATTTGTGATGCTATTGCTTTATTTGTAACCATTATAAG
CTGCAATAAACAAGTTAACAACAACAATTGCATTCATTTTATGTTTCAGGTTCAGGGGGAGATGTGGGAG
GTTTTTTAAAGCAAGTAAAACCTCTACAAATGTGGTAAAATCGATAAGGATCTTCCTAGAGCATGGCTAC
GTAGATAAGTAGCATGGCGGGTTAATCATTAACTACAAGGAACCCCTAGTGATGGAGTTGGCCACTCCCT
CTCTGCGCGCTCGCTCGCTCACTGAGGCCGGGCGACCAAAGGTCGCCCGACGCCCGGGCTTTGCCCGGGC
GGCCTCAGTGAGCGAGCGAGCGCGCAGCTGCATTAATGAATCGGCCAACGCGCGGGGAGAGGCGGTTTGC
GTATTGGGCGCTCTTCCGCTTCCTCGCTCACTGACTCGCTGCGCTCGGTCGTTCGGCTGCGGCGAGCGGT
ATCAGCTCACTCAAAGGCGGTAATACGGTTATCCACAGAATCAGGGGATAACGCAGGAAAGAACATGTGA
GCAAAAGGCCAGCAAAAAGCCAGGAACCGTAAAAAGGCCGCGTTGCTGGCGTTTTTCCATAGGCTCCGCC
CCCCTGACGAGCATCACAAAAATCGACGCTCAAGTCAGAGGTGGCGAAACCCGACAGGACTATAAAGATA
CCAGGCGTTTCCCCCTGGAAGCTCCCTCGTGCGCTCTCCTGTTCCGACCCTGCCGCTTACCGGATACCTG
TCCGCCTTTCTCCCTTCGGGAAGCGTGGCGCTTTCTCATAGCTCACGCTGTAGGTATCTCAGTTCGGTGT
AGGTCGTTCGCTCCAAGCTGGGCTGTGTGCACGAACCCCCCGTTCAGCCCGACCGCTGCGCCTTATCCGG
TAACTATCGTCTTGAGTCCAACCCGGTAAGACACGACTTATCGCCACTGGCAGCAGCCACTGGTAACAGG
ATTAGCAGAGCGAGGTATGTAGGCGGTGCTACAGAGTTCTTGAAGTGGTGGCCTAACTACGGCTACACTA
GAAGAACAGTATTTGGTATCTGCGCTCTGCTGAAGCCAGTTACCTTCGGAAAAAGAGTTGGTAGCTCTTG
ATCCGGCAAACAAACCACCGCTGGTAGCGGTGGTTTTTTTGTTTGCAAGCAGCAGATTACGCGCAGAAAA
AAAGGATCTCAAGAAGATCCTTTGATCTTTTCTACGGGGTCTGACGCTCAGTGGAACGAAAACTCACGTT
AAGGGATTTTGGTCATGAGATTATCAAAAAGGATCTTCACCTAGATCCTTTTAAATTAAAAATGAAGTTT
TAAATCAATCTAAAGTATATATGAGTAAACTTGGTCTGACAGTTACCAATGCTTAATCAGTGAGGCACCT
ATCTCAGCGATCTGTCTATTTCGTTCATCCATAGTTGCCTGACTCCCCGTCGTGTAGATAACTACGATAC
GGGAGGGCTTACCATCTGGCCCCAGTGCTGCAATGATACCGCGAGACCCACGCTCACCGGCTCCAGATTT
ATCAGCAATAAACCAGCCAGCCGGAAGGGCCGAGCGCAGAAGTGGTCCTGCAACTTTATCCGCCTCCATC
CAGTCTATTAATTGTTGCCGGGAAGCTAGAGTAAGTAGTTCGCCAGTTAATAGTTTGCGCAACGTTGTTG
CCATTGCTACAGGCATCGTGGTGTCACGCTCGTCGTTTGGTATGGCTTCATTCAGCTCCGGTTCCCAACG
ATCAAGGCGAGTTACATGATCCCCCATGTTGTGCAAAAAAGCGGTTAGCTCCTTCGGTCCTCCGATCGTT
GTCAGAAGTAAGTTGGCCGCAGTGTTATCACTCATGGTTATGGCAGCACTGCATAATTCTCTTACTGTCA
TGCCATCCGTAAGATGCTTTTCTGTGACTGGTGAGTACTCAACCAAGTCATTCTGAGAATAGTGTATGCG
GCGACCGAGTTGCTCTTGCCCGGCGTCAATACGGGATAATACCGCGCCACATAGCAGAACTTTAAAAGTG
CTCATCATTGGAAAACGTTCTTCGGGGCGAAAACTCTCAAGGATCTTACCGCTGTTGAGATCCAGTTCGA
TGTAACCCACTCGTGCACCCAACTGATCTTCAGCATCTTTTACTTTCACCAGCGTTTCTGGGTGAGCAAA
AACAGGAAGGCAAAATGCCGCAAAAAAGGGAATAAGGGCGACACGGAAATGTTGAATACTCATACTCTTC
CTTTTTCAATATTATTGAAGCATTTATCAGGGTTATTGTCTCATGAGCGGATACATATTTGAATGTATTT
AGAAAAATAAACAAATAGGGGTTCCGCGCACATTTCCCCGAAAAGTGCCACCTAAATTGTAAGCGTTAAT
ATTTTGTTAAAATTCGCGTTAAATTTTTGTTAAATCAGCTCATTTTTTAACCAATAGGCCGAAATCGGCA
AAATCCCTTATAAATCAAAAGAATAGACCGAGATAGGGT
[37 nt withheld, positions 5990-6026]
AAAGAACGTGGACTCCAACGTCAAAGG
[49 nt withheld, positions 6054-6102]
T
[91 nt withheld, positions 6104-6194]
G
[124 nt withheld, positions 6196-6319]
CCCATTCGCCATTCAGGCTGCGCAACTGTTGGGAAGGGCGATCGGTGCGGGCCTCTTCGCTATTACGCCA
G
Features (pLannotate 1.2.2; 17 found; start..end, strand, type, name):
    212..659     +  promoter       hSyn promoter: human synapsin I promoter; confers neuron-specific expression (Kügler et al., 2003)
    745..765     +  CDS            3xFLAG (fragment): three tandem FLAG® epitope tags
    769..1560    +  CDS            HTR2A (fragment): 5HT2A_HUMAN - Also known as HTR2. Experimental evidence at protein level: Swiss-Prot protein existence level 1. (Microbial infection) Acts as a receptor for human JC polyomavirus/JCPyV. From Homo sapiens (Human).
   1564..2298    +  CDS            cEGFP: cEGFP is a basic (constitutively fluorescent) green fluorescent protein published in 2008, derived from Aequorea victoria.
   2428..2580    +  CDS            HTR2B (fragment): 5HT2B_CAVPO - Experimental evidence at transcript level: Swiss-Prot protein existence level 2. G-protein coupled receptor for 5-hydroxytryptamine (serotonin). Also functions as a receptor for various ergot alkaloid derivatives and psychoactive substances. Ligand binding causes a conformation change that triggers signaling via guanine nucleotide- binding proteins (G proteins) and modulates the activity of down-stream effectors. Beta-arrestin family members inhibit signaling via G proteins and mediate activation of alternative signaling pathways. Signaling activates a phosphatidylinositol-calciu
   2828..3416    +  misc_feature   WPRE: woodchuck hepatitis virus posttranscriptional regulatory element
   3417..3436    +  misc_feature   MCS (fragment): pBluescript multiple cloning site
   3465..3586    -  polyA_signal   SV40 poly(A) signal: SV40 polyadenylation signal
   3609..3677    -  CDS            large T antigen (fragment): large T antigen from SV40 (simian virus 40)
   3748..3881    +  repeat_region  AAV2 ITR: inverted terminal repeat of adeno-associated virus serotype 2 inverted
   3875..3931    -  CDS            lacI (fragment): lac repressor; lacI; The lac repressor binds to the lac operator to inhibit transcription in E. coli. This inhibition can be relieved by adding lactose or isopropyl-β-D-thiogalactopyranoside (IPTG).
   4114..4702    -  rep_origin     ori: high-copy-number ColE1/pMB1/pBR322/pUC origin of replication
   4873..5733    -  CDS            AmpR: β-lactamase; bla; confers resistance to ampicillin, carbenicillin, and related antibiotics
   5734..5838    -  promoter       AmpR promoter: bla
   5891..6319    -  rep_origin     f1 ori (sequence partly withheld): f1 bacteriophage origin of replication; arrow indicates direction of (+) strand synthesis
   6324..3       -  CDS            lacZα (fragment) (across the origin): LacZα fragment of β-galactosidase; lacZ fragment
   6388..130     -  repeat_region  AAV2 ITR (fragment) (across the origin): inverted terminal repeat of adeno-associated virus serotype 2 inverted
