[The description below was written by a language model from this plasmid's Addgene catalogue record and pLannotate feature annotations shown in this document.]
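Description:
pAAV_hSynapsin_psychLight2 is an AAV transfer plasmid built on a pAAV backbone for packaging recombinant adeno-associated virus that expresses the synthetic biosensor psychLight2 in neurons. It is maintained in E. coli through a high-copy ColE1/pUC-type origin with ampicillin selection (AmpR under its bla promoter). It also carries an f1 phage origin and leftover lac/lacZα fragments from the cloning backbone. Two AAV2 inverted terminal repeats flank the expression cassette. These are the only cis elements needed for the genome to be replicated and packaged when Rep/Cap and helper functions are supplied in trans.

Between the ITRs, the human synapsin I promoter restricts expression to neurons. It drives an open reading frame of about 2.1 kb, cloned between BamHI and HindIII, that begins with an N-terminal FLAG epitope. The annotation identifies human serotonin 2A receptor (HTR2A) sequence, interrupted by a GFP-derived module annotated as cEGFP, followed by further serotonin-receptor-like sequence that the tool matched to HTR2B homologues. This layout fits a receptor-based fluorescent sensor in which ligand-induced conformational change is reported by the embedded fluorescent protein, although the record does not spell out the mechanism. A WPRE downstream of the coding sequence boosts transcript stability and expression, and an SV40 polyadenylation signal ends the message.

The associated publication concerns psychedelic-inspired drug discovery with an engineered biosensor, and the stated purpose is production of AAV for synapsin-driven psychLight2 expression. The two sequence records differ. The depositor sequence is 6,691 nt, matching the catalogue size. The repository's sequencing result is 6,390 nt, has the bacterial backbone in the opposite orientation relative to the cassette, and lacks the annotated lac promoter/operator region.
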