Addgene plasmid #163909: pAAV_hSynapsin_psychLight2
Purpose: To generate Adeno-Associated viruses for expression of psychLight2 under synapsin promoter
Depositing lab: Lin Tian. Depositing organization: University of California, Davis. Publication: Psychedelic-inspired drug discovery using an engineered biosensor. Dong C, Ly C, Dunlap LE, Vargas MV, Sun J, Hwang IW, Azinfar A, Oh WC, Wetsel WC, Olson DE, Tian L. Cell. 2021 Apr 8. pii: S0092-8674(21)00374-3. doi: 10.1016/j.cell.2021.03.043. PubMed 33915107.
Backbone
  Vector backbone: pAAV
  Backbone size w/o insert (bp): 4579
  Total vector size (bp): 6691
  Vector type: Mammalian Expression, AAV
Growth in bacteria
  Bacterial resistance: Ampicillin, 100 μg/mL
  Growth temperature: 30°C
  Growth strain: NEB Stable
  Copy number: High Copy
Gene/Insert
  Gene/Insert name: psychLight2
  Species: Synthetic
  Insert size (bp): 2112
  GenBank ID: 2403243
  Promoter: Synapsin
  Tag / fusion protein: Flag tag (N terminal on insert)
  Cloning method: Restriction Enzyme; 5′ cloning site BamHI (not destroyed); 3′ cloning site HindIII (not destroyed)
  Sequencing primers: 5′ atgaagacgatcatcgccctgagc; 3′ ttacacctcgttctcgtagcagaatac
Terms and licenses: Academic/Nonprofit Terms; Industry Terms: Not Available to Industry
How to cite: pAAV_hSynapsin_psychLight2 was a gift from Lin Tian (Addgene plasmid # 163909 ; http://n2t.net/addgene:163909 ; RRID:Addgene_163909) For viral preps, please replace (Addgene plasmid # 163909) in the above sentence with: (Addgene viral prep # 163909-AAV9)
